Addgene plasmid #148394: pAc5.1B-lambdaN-HA-DmAGO1-L819Y-siRNAres_AC
Purpose: Insect Expression of DmAGO1-L819Y-siRNAres
Depositing lab: Elisa Izaurralde. Depositing organization: Max Planck Institute for Developmental Biology. Publication: miRISC and the CCR4-NOT complex silence mRNA targets independently of 43S ribosomal scanning. Kuzuoglu-Ozturk D, Bhandari D, Huntzinger E, Fauser M, Helms S, Izaurralde E. EMBO J. 2016 Jun 1;35(11):1186-203. doi: 10.15252/embj.201592901. Epub 2016 Mar 23. PubMed 27009120.
Backbone
  Vector backbone: Unknown
  Vector type: Insect Expression
Growth in bacteria
  Bacterial resistance: Ampicillin, 100 μg/mL
  Growth temperature: 37°C
  Growth strain: DH5alpha
  Copy number: Low Copy
Gene/Insert
  Gene/Insert name: DmAGO1-L819Y-siRNAres
  Species: D. melanogaster (fly)
  Mutation: variation with 2 non silent mutations compared to the sequence given by NCBI:NM_166020.1
  Entrez Gene: AGO1 (a.k.a. Dmel_CG6671, AGO-1, Ago, Ago-1, Ago1, Agp1, CG6671, Dm Ago1, DmAgo1, Dmel\CG6671, MRE20, ago-1, ago1, ago1-1, anon-WO0257455.29, argonaute1, dAGO1, dAgo1, dmAgo1, l(2)04845, l(2)4845, l(2)k00208, l(2)k08121)
  Cloning method: Unknown
Terms and licenses: Academic/Nonprofit Terms; Industry Terms: Not Available to Industry
Depositor comments: Plasmids from this collection were made available to the research community and donated after the lab closed. Please note that the sequence provided by the depositing laboratory may be theoretical/predicted or based on Sanger sequencing results. There may be discrepancies between sequencing results obtained by Addgene and the depositor sequence. If an Addgene verified sequence is not available, please contact before placing your order to request that our lab fully sequence the plasmid.
How to cite: pAc5.1B-lambdaN-HA-DmAGO1-L819Y-siRNAres_AC was a gift from Elisa Izaurralde (Addgene plasmid # 148394 ; http://n2t.net/addgene:148394 ; RRID:Addgene_148394)
