[The description below was written by a language model from this plasmid's Addgene catalogue record and pLannotate feature annotations shown in this document.]
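Description:
pAc5.1B-lambdaN-HA-DmAGO1-L819Y-siRNAres_AC is an 8.4 kb insect expression plasmid for producing a tagged mutant of Drosophila melanogaster Argonaute 1 (AGO1). The catalogue lists the backbone as unknown, although the name and the annotated parts point to a pAc5.1B-type vector. It is propagated in E. coli through a ColE1/pUC-type origin and selected with ampicillin via a β-lactamase gene under its own promoter. The repository lists it as low copy, even though the origin is annotated as a high-copy type. Short fragments annotated as tetracycline resistance and SV40 large T antigen appear to be non-functional backbone remnants. No selection marker for insect cells is annotated.

Expression is driven by the constitutive Drosophila actin 5C promoter and terminated by an SV40 polyadenylation signal. The open reading frame begins with a short fragment of the bacteriophage lambda N protein, the peptide that binds boxB RNA hairpins, followed by an HA epitope and then the AGO1 coding sequence. The automated annotation labels this region as rat Ago2, which reflects homology within the Argonaute family rather than the actual insert. A vector-derived V5 tag lies downstream, but the record does not say whether it is in frame with the insert.

The insert carries the L819Y substitution and, as the name indicates, is siRNA-resistant, which would allow expression in cells where endogenous AGO1 has been knocked down. The record also notes two non-silent differences from the NCBI reference sequence. The lambdaN tag suits tethering assays, in which the fusion is recruited to a boxB-containing reporter mRNA, and the associated publication concerns miRISC- and CCR4-NOT-mediated mRNA silencing. The depositor sequence may be theoretical rather than fully verified.
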