Features (pLannotate 1.2.2; 11 found; start..end, strand, type, name):
     56..2568    +  promoter       Ac5 promoter: Drosophila melanogaster actin 5C promoter
   2589..2654    +  CDS            N (fragment): REGN_LAMBD - Experimental evidence at protein level: Swiss-Prot protein existence level 1. Plays a role as a transcriptional antitermination factor that allows the virus to initiate its lytic phase. Activates expression of the delayed viral early genes by modifying host RNA polymerase (RNAP) into a form that is resistant to termination signals. This antitermination function requires the host NusA protein which serves to stabilize the interaction between antitermination protein N and host RNA polymerase. From Escherichia phage lambda (Bacteriophage lambda).
   2685..2711    +  CDS            3xHA (fragment): three tandem HA epitope tags
   3060..5663    +  CDS            Ago2: AGO2_RAT - Also known as Eif2c2. Experimental evidence at protein level: Swiss-Prot protein existence level 1. Required for RNA-mediated gene silencing (RNAi) by the RNA- induced silencing complex (RISC). The 'minimal RISC' appears to include AGO2 bound to a short guide RNA such as a microRNA (miRNA) or short interfering RNA (siRNA). These guide RNAs direct RISC to complementary mRNAs that are targets for RISC-mediated gene silencing. The precise mechanism of gene silencing depends on the degree of complementarity between the miRNA or siRNA and its target. Binding of RISC to a perfectly comple
   5695..5736    +  CDS            V5 tag: epitope tag from simian virus 5
   5836..5970    -  polyA_signal   SV40 poly(A) signal: SV40 polyadenylation signal
   5993..6077    -  CDS            large T antigen (fragment): large T antigen from SV40 (simian virus 40)
   6078..6548    +  CDS            TcR (fragment): tetracycline efflux protein; tet; confers resistance to tetracycline
   6592..7180    -  rep_origin     ori: high-copy-number ColE1/pMB1/pBR322/pUC origin of replication
   7351..8211    -  CDS            AmpR: β-lactamase; bla; confers resistance to ampicillin, carbenicillin, and related antibiotics
   8212..8316    -  promoter       AmpR promoter: bla
>Addgene plasmid #148394 | pAc5.1B-lambdaN-HA-DmAGO1-L819Y-siRNAres_AC | depositor full sequence | sequence record 290842 | Full Sequence
CTTCAAGGAATTAATTCTATATTCTAAAAACACAAATGATACTTCTAAAAAAAATCATGAATGGCATCAA
CTCTGAATCAAATCTTTGCAGATGCACCTACTTCTCATTTCCACTGTCACATCATTTTTCCAGATCTCGC
TGCCTGTTATGTGGCCCACAAACCAAGACACGTTTTATGGCCATTAAAGCTGGCTGATCGTCGCCAAACA
CCAAATACATATCAATATGTACATTCGAGAAAGAAGCGATCAAAGAAGCGTCTTCGGGCGAGTAGGAGAA
TGCGGAGGAGAAGGAGAACGAGCTGATCTAGTATCTCTCCACAATCCAATGCCAACTGACCAACTGGCCA
TATTCGGAGCAATTTGAAGCCAATTTCCATCGCCTGGCGATCGCTCCATTCTTGGCTATATGTTTTTCAC
CGTTCCCGGGGCCATTTTCAAAGACTCGTCGGTAAGATAAGATTGTGTCACTCGCTGTCTCTCTTCATTT
GTCGAAGAATGCTGAGGAATTTCGCGATGACGTCGGCGAGTATTTTGAAGAATGAGAATAATTTGTATTT
ATACGAAAATCAGTTAGTGGAATTTTCTACAAAAACATGTTATCTATAGATAATTTTGTTGCAAAATATG
TTGACTATGACAAAGATTGTATGTATATACCTTTAATGTATTCTCATTTTCTTATGTATTTATAATGGCA
ATGATGATACTGATGATATTTTAAGATGATGCCAGACCACAGGCTGATTTCTGCGTCTTTTGCCGAACGC
AGTGCATGTGCGGTTGTTGTTTTTTGGAATAGTTTCAATTTTCGGACTGTCCGCTTTGATTTCAGTTTCT
TGGCTTATTCAAAAAGCAAAGTAAAGCCAAAAAAGCGAGATGGCAATACCAAATGCGGCAAAACGGTAGT
GGAAGGAAAGGGGTGCGGGGCAGCGGAAGGAAGGGTGGGGCGGGGCGTGGCGGGGTCTGTGGCTGGGCGC
GACGTCACCGACGTTGGAGCCACTCCTTTGACCATGTGTGCGTGTGTGTATTATTCGTGTCTCGCCACTC
GCCGGTTGTTTTTTTCTTTTTATCTCGCTCTCTCTAGCGCCATCTCGTACGCATGCTCAACGCACCGCAT
GTTGCCGTGTCCTTTATGCGTCATTTTGGCTCGAAATAGGCAATTATTTAAACAAAGATTAGTCAACGAA
AACGCTAAAATAAATAAGTCTACAATATGGTTACTTATTGCCATGTGTGTGCAGCCAACGATAGCAACAA
AAGCAACAACACAGTGGCTTTCCCTCTTTCACTTTTTGTTTGCAAGCGCGTGCGAGCAAGACGGCACGAC
CGGCAAACGCAATTACGCTGACAAAGAGCAGACGAAGTTTTGGCCGAAAAACATCAAGGCGCCTGATACG
AATGCATTTGCAATAACAATTGCGATATTTAATATTGTTTATGAAGCTGTTTGACTTCAAAACACACAAA
AAAAAAAATAAAACAAATTATTTGAAAGAGAATTAGGAATCGGACAGCTTATCGTTACGGGCTAACAGCA
CACCGAGACGAAATAGCTTACCTGACGTCACAGCCTCTGGAAGAACTGCCGCCAAGCAGAGAGAGAGAGA
AAAAGAGGGAGAGCAGCTTAGACCGCATGTGCTTGTGTGTGAGGCGTCTCTCTCTTCGTCTCCTGTTTGC
GCAAACGCATAGACTGCACTGAGAAAATCGATTACCTATTTTTTATGAATGAATATTTGCACTATTACTA
TTCAAAACTATTAAGATAGCAATCACATTCAATAGCCAAATACTATACCACCTGAGCGATGCAACGAAAT
GATCAATTTGAGCAAAAATGCTGCATATTTAGGACGGCATCATTATAGAAATGCTTCTTGCTGTGTACTT
TTCTCTCGTCTGGCAGCTGTTTCGCCGTTATTGTTAAAACCGGCTTAAGTTAGGTGTGTTTTCTACGACT
AGTGATGCCCCTACTAGAAGATGTGTGTTGCACAAATGTCCCTGAATAACCAATTTGAAGTGCAGATAGC
AGTAAACGTAAGCTAATATGAATATTATTTAACTGTAATGTTTTAATATCGCTGGACATTACTAATAAAC
CCACTATAAACACATGTACATATGTATGTTTTGGCATACAATGAGTAGTTGGGGAAAAAATGTGTAAAAG
CACCGTGACCATCACAGCATAAAGATAACCAGCTGAAGTATCGAATATGAGTAACCCCCAAATTGAATCA
CATGCCGCAACTGATAGGACCCATGGAAGTACACTCTTCATGGCGATATACAAGACACACACAAGCACGA
ACACCCAGTTGCGGAGGAAATTCTCCGTAAATGAAAACCCAATCGGCGAACAATTCATACCCATATATGG
TAAAAGTTTTGAACGCGACTTGAGAGCGGAGAGCATTGCGGCTGATAAGGTTTTAGCGCTAAGCGGGCTT
TATAAAACGGGCTGCGGGACCAGTTTTCATATCACTACCGTTTGAGTTCTTGTGCTGTGTGGATACTCCT
CCCGACACAAAGCCGCTCCATCAGCCAGCAGTCGTCTAATCCAGAGACCCCGGATCGGGGTACCCAACAT
GGACGCACAAACACGACGACGTGAGCGTCGCGCTGAGAAACAAGCTCAATGGAAAGCTGCAAACGGTGGA
TCTCCTCCAAGCTTGAATTCTATGTACCCATACGATGTTCCAGATTACGCTATGTCCACGGAGCGTGAGC
TGGCTCCCGGTGGGCCAGCTCAGCTCCATCCGCACACGCTGCCGCTGACTTTTCCGGATCTCCAGATGAC
CTCCACCGTGGGCATCATTGGGAAAGTCTACGAGTCACAGTGGACCCCCTCGCCCACTCGGCCTCAGAGT
CCCTCTCAGGCGCAGACTAGCTTCGACACGCTCACATCACCACCAGCGCCCGGCTCGTCGGTCAATCCCA
CCGCCGTCACCAGCCCAAGTGCCCAGAATGTGGCCGCTGGTGGAGCAACTGTGGCCGGTGCAGCAGCAAC
TGCCGCCCAGGTGGCCTCCGCCTTGGGTGCCACCACCGGCAGCGTGACGCCAGCAATTGCCACCGCAACG
CCAGCCACGCAGCCGGATATGCCCGTCTTTACGTGTCCACGACGCCCGAATCTCGGACGAGAGGGTCGCC
CGATTGTGCTGCGCGCCAATCACTTCCAGGTGACAATGCCGCGTGGCTATGTGCATCACTATGACATCAA
TATACAGCCGGACAAGTGTCCGCGAAAGGTGAACCGTGAGATTATCGAGACTATGGTGCATGCCTATAGC
AAGATCTTCGGAGTGCTCAAGCCGGTGTTCGATGGTCGCAACAATCTGTATACCCGCGATCCCCTGCCCA
TTGGCAACGAGCGTCTAGAGCTGGAGGTTACTCTACCCGGCGAGGGCAAAGATCGAATCTTTCGCGTGAC
GATCAAGTGGCAGGCTCAGGTCTCGCTCTTCAATTTGGAGGAAGCTCTCGAAGGCCGCACGCGGCAGATA
CCCTATGATGCCATTTTGGCGCTCGATGTGGTCATGCGCCATCTGCCCAGCATGACGTACACGCCAGTGG
GACGTAGCTTCTTCAGTTCCCCGGAGGGTTACTACCATCCCCTGGGTGGTGGACGCGAGGTTTGGTTCGG
TTTCCATCAGAGCGCAAGGCCCTCGCAGTGGAAGATGATGCTCAATATCGATGTCTCGGCCACCGCTTTC
TACAAGGCTCAACCAGTCATTGACTTCATGTGCGAGGTGCTGGACATTCGCGACATCAACGAGCAGCGCA
AACCGCTCACCGATTCGCAGCGCGTCAAGTTCACCAAAGAAATTAAAGGCCTGAAGATCGAGATCACCCA
CTGCGGCCAGATGCGTCGCAAGTATCGTGTGTGCAACGTCACTCGCCGCCCCGCTCAGATGCAATCATTC
CCACTGCAGCTGGAGAACGGACAGACCGTAGAGTGCACCGTGGCCAAGTACTTCCTGGACAAGTACCGCA
TGAAATTGCGCTACCCGCACTTGCCCTGCCTGCAGGTTGGCCAAGAGCACAAGCACACTTACCTGCCTCT
AGAGGTGTGCAACATTGTGGCCGGACAGCGGTGCATTAAAAAGCTGACCGATATGCAGACGTCGACCATG
ATCAAGGCCACAGCTCGTTCAGCTCCGGATCGTGAGCGTGAGATTAACAACTTGGTAAAGCGCGCCGACT
TCAACAACGATTCGTATGTGCAAGAGTTTGGCCTGACCATCTCCAATTCGATGATGGAGGTACGAGGACG
CGTCTTGCCTCCTCCCAAGCTTCAGTATGGGGGACGTGTGTCTACCGGCCTCACCGGCCAGCAGCTGTTC
CCGCCACAGAACAAGGTGAGCTTGGCCTCGCCCAACCAGGGTGTATGGGATATGCGAGGCAAGCAGTTCT
TCACTGGCGTCGAGATCCGCATCTGGGCCATCGCCTGTTTTGCCCCACAGCGCACGGTGCGCGAGGATGC
GCTGCGTAATTTCACCCAGCAGCTGCAGAAGATCTCAAACGATGCAGGCATGCCGATAATTGGACAGCCG
TGCTTCTGTAAGTACGCCACCGGGCCGGATCAAGTGGAACCCATGTTCCGTTACCTGAAGATCACCTTCC
CCGGCCTGCAACTCGTCGTGGTTGTGCTGCCCGGCAAGACTCCAGTATACGCCGAGGTGAAGCGTGTAGG
TGACACCGTTCTGGGTATGGCCACCCAGTGTGTGCAGGCCAAGAACGTGAACAAGACATCGCCACAGACG
CTCTCTAATCTGTGTCTGAAGATCAACGTCAAGTTGGGCGGCATCAATTCAATTCTGGTCCCCTCCATTC
GGCCAAAGGTCTTCAATGAGCCGGTCATCTTTTTGGGTGCCGATGTGACACACCCACCAGCTGGCGACAA
CAAGAAACCATCGATTGCCGCCGTCGTGGGCTCCATGGATGCCCATCCATCGCGGTATGCCGCCACCGTT
CGCGTACAGCAGCACCGACAGGAGATCATCCAGGAGCTGAGCAGCATGGTGCGCGAGCTGTTGATCATGT
TCTACAAGTCGACGGGCGGCTACAAGCCCCACCGCATCATACTCTATCGTGACGGAGTCTCCGAGGGACA
ATTCCCACATGTCCTGCAACACGAATTGACCGCCATTCGCGAGGCCTGCATTAAGTATGAGCCAGAGTAT
CGGCCGGGCATCACATTCATTGTGGTGCAGAAGCGCCATCACACTCGACTCTTCTGCGCGGAGAAGAAGG
AGCAGAGCGGCAAATCGGGCAATATTCCCGCAGGCACCACCGTCGATGTGGGCATCACACATCCCACCGA
ATTTGATTTCTATCTATGCAGCCATCAGGGCATCCAGGGCACCAGTCGCCCCTCGCACTACCACGTTCTG
TGGGACGACAATCACTTTGACTCGGACGAGCTGCAGTGCCTCACGTATCAGCTATGCCGTACGTACGTGC
GCTGCACCCGATCCGTCAGTATACCGGCGCCAGCCTACTACGCCCATTTAGTGGCCTTCCGTGCCAGATA
TCATCTGGTGGAGAAGGAGCACGATTCGGGCGAGGGTTCGCACCAGAGCGGCTGCTCAGAGGATCGTACG
CCAGGTGCCATGGCCAGGGCCATCACTGTGCACGCGGATACCAAGAAGGTCATGTACTTTGCCTAACTCG
AGTCTAGAGGGCCCGCGGTTCGAAGGTAAGCCTATCCCTAACCCTCTCCTCGGTCTCGATTCTACGCGTA
CCGGTCATCATCACCATCACCATTGAGTTTAAACCCGCTGATCAGCCTCGACTGTGCCTTCTAAGGCCTG
AGCTCGCTGATCAGCCTCGATCGAGGATCCAGACATGATAAGATACATTGATGAGTTTGGACAAACCACA
ACTAGAATGCAGTGAAAAAAATGCTTTATTTGTGAAATTTGTGATGCTATTGCTTTATTTGTAACCATTA
TAAGCTGCAATAAACAAGTTAACAACAACAATTGCATTCATTTTATGTTTCAGGTTCAGGGGGAGGTGTG
GGAGGTTTTTTAAAGCAAGTAAAACCTCTACAAATGTGGTATGGCTGATTATGATCAGTCGACCGATGCC
CTTGAGAGCCTTCAACCCAGTCAGCTCCTTCCGGTGGGCGCGGGGCATGACTATCGTCGCCGCACTTATG
ACTGTCTTCTTTATCATGCAACTCGTAGGACAGGTGCCGGCAGCGCTCTGGGTCATTTTCGGCGAGGACC
GCTTTCGCTGGAGCGCGACGATGATCGGCCTGTCGCTTGCGGTATTCGGAATCTTGCACGCCCTCGCTCA
AGCCTTCGTCACTGGTCCCGCCACCAAACGTTTCGGCGAGAAGCAGGCCATTATCGCCGGCATGGCGGCC
GACGCGCTGGGCTACGTCTTGCTGGCGTTCGCGACGCGAGGCTGGATGGCCTTCCCCATTATGATTCTTC
TCGCTTCCGGCGGCATCGGGATGCCCGCGTTGCAGGCCATGCTGTCCAGGCAGGTAGATGACGACCATCA
GGGACAGCTTCAAGGATCGCTCGCGGCTCTTACCAGCCAGCAAAAGGCCAGGAACCGTAAAAAGGCCGCG
TTGCTGGCGTTTTTCCATAGGCTCCGCCCCCCTGACGAGCATCACAAAAATCGACGCTCAAGTCAGAGGT
GGCGAAACCCGACAGGACTATAAAGATACCAGGCGTTTCCCCCTGGAAGCTCCCTCGTGCGCTCTCCTGT
TCCGACCCTGCCGCTTACCGGATACCTGTCCGCCTTTCTCCCTTCGGGAAGCGTGGCGCTTTCTCAATGC
TCACGCTGTAGGTATCTCAGTTCGGTGTAGGTCGTTCGCTCCAAGCTGGGCTGTGTGCACGAACCCCCCG
TTCAGCCCGACCGCTGCGCCTTATCCGGTAACTATCGTCTTGAGTCCAACCCGGTAAGACACGACTTATC
GCCACTGGCAGCAGCCACTGGTAACAGGATTAGCAGAGCGAGGTATGTAGGCGGTGCTACAGAGTTCTTG
AAGTGGTGGCCTAACTACGGCTACACTAGAAGGACAGTATTTGGTATCTGCGCTCTGCTGAAGCCAGTTA
CCTTCGGAAAAAGAGTTGGTAGCTCTTGATCCGGCAAACAAACCACCGCTGGTAGCGGTGGTTTTTTTGT
TTGCAAGCAGCAGATTACGCGCAGAAAAAAAGGATCTCAAGAAGATCCTTTGATCTTTTCTACGGGGTCT
GACGCTCAGTGGAACGAAAACTCACGTTAAGGGATTTTGGTCATGAGATTATCAAAAAGGATCTTCACCT
AGATCCTTTTAAATTAAAAATGAAGTTTTAAATCAATCTAAAGTATATATGAGTAAACTTGGTCTGACAG
TTACCAATGCTTAATCAGTGAGGCACCTATCTCAGCGATCTGTCTATTTCGTTCATCCATAGTTGCCTGA
CTCCCCGTCGTGTAGATAACTACGATACGGGAGGGCTTACCATCTGGCCCCAGTGCTGCAATGATACCGC
GAGACCCACGCTCACCGGCTCCAGATTTATCAGCAATAAACCAGCCAGCCGGAAGGGCCGAGCGCAGAAG
TGGTCCTGCAACTTTATCCGCCTCCATCCAGTCTATTAATTGTTGCCGGGAAGCTAGAGTAAGTAGTTCG
CCAGTTAATAGTTTGCGCAACGTTGTTGCCATTGCTGCAGGCATCGTGGTGTCACGCTCGTCGTTTGGTA
TGGCTTCATTCAGCTCCGGTTCCCAACGATCAAGGCGAGTTACATGATCCCCCATGTTGTGCAAAAAAGC
GGTTAGCTCCTTCGGTCCTCCGATCGTTGTCAGAAGTAAGTTGGCCGCAGTGTTATCACTCATGGTTATG
GCAGCACTGCATAATTCTCTTACTGTCATGCCATCCGTAAGATGCTTTTCTGTGACTGGTGAGTACTCAA
CCAAGTCATTCTGAGAATAGTGTATGCGGCGACCGAGTTGCTCTTGCCCGGCGTCAACACGGGATAATAC
CGCGCCACATAGCAGAACTTTAAAAGTGCTCATCATTGGAAAACGTTCTTCGGGGCGAAAACTCTCAAGG
ATCTTACCGCTGTTGAGATCCAGTTCGATGTAACCCACTCGTGCACCCAACTGATCTTCAGCATCTTTTA
CTTTCACCAGCGTTTCTGGGTGAGCAAAAACAGGAAGGCAAAATGCCGCAAAAAAGGGAATAAGGGCGAC
ACGGAAATGTTGAATACTCATACTCTTCCTTTTTCAATATTATTGAAGCATTTATCAGGGTTATTGTCTC
ATGAGCGGATACATATTTGAATGTATTTAGAAAAATAAACAAATAGGGGTTCCGCGCACATTTCCCCGAA
AAGTGCCACCTGACGTCTAAGAAACCATTATTATCATGACATTAACCTATAAAAATAGGCGTATCACGAG
GCCCTTTCGT
